>Addgene plasmid #57735 | Dendra2-PCNA-19-SV40NLS-4 | depositor partial sequence | sequence record 88889 | insert sequence
GACGTCAGATCCGCTAGCCACCATGGATCCAAAAAAGAAGAGAAAGGTAGATCCAAAAAAGAAGAGAAAG
GTAGATCCAAAAAAGAAGAGAAAGGTACCGGTCGCCACCATGAACACCCCGGGAATTAACCTGATCAAGG
AGGACATGCGCGTGAAGGTGCACATGGAGGGCAACGTGAACGGCCACGCCTTCGTGATCGAGGGCGAGGG
CAAGGGCAAGCCCTACGAGGGCACCCAGACCGCCAACCTGACCGTGAAGGAGGGCGCCCCCCTGCCCTTC
AGCTACGACATCCTGACCACCGCCGTGCACTACGGCAACCGGGTGTTCACCAAGTACCCCGAGGACATCC
CCGACTACTTCAAGCAGAGCTTCCCCGAGGGCTACAGCTGGGAGCGCACCATGACCTTCGAGGACAAGGG
CATCTGCACCATCCGCAGCGACATCAGCCTGGAGGGCGACTGCTTCTTCCAGAACGTGCGCTTCAAGGGC
ACCAACTTCCCCCCCAACGGCCCCGTGATGCAGAAGAAGACCCTGAAGTGGGAGCCCAGCACCGAGAAGC
TGCACGTGCGCGACGGCCTGCTGGTGGGCAACATCAACATGGCCCTGCTGCTGGAGGGCGGCGGCCACTA
CCTGTGCGACTTCAAGACCACCTACAAGGCCAAGAAGGTGGTGCAGCTGCCCGACGCCCACTTCGTGGAC
CACCGCATCGAGATCCTGGGCAACGACAGCGACTACAACAAGGTGAAGCTGTACGAGCACGCCGTGGCCC
GCTACAGCCCCCTGCCCAGCCAGGTGTGGTCCGGAGAAGGGCAAGGGCAAGGGCAAGGGCCGGGCCGCGG
CTACGCGTATCGATCCATGTTCGAGGCGCGCCTGGTCCAGGGCTCCATCCTCAAGAAGGTGTTGGAGGCA
CTCAAGGACCTCATCAACGAGGCCTGCTGGGATATTAGCTCCAGCGGTGTAAACCTGCAGAGCATGGACT
CGTCCCACGTCTCTTTGGTGCAGCTCACCCTGCGGTCTGAGGGCTTCGACACCTACCGCTGCGACCGCAA
CCTGGCCATGGGCGTGAACCTCACCAGTATGTCCAAAATACTAAAATGCGCCGGCAATGAAGATATCATT
ACACTAAGGGCCGAAGATAACGCGGATACCTTGGCGCTAGTATTTGAAGCACCAAACCAGGAGAAAGTTT
CAGACTATGAAATGAAGTTGATGGATTTAGATGTTGAACAACTTGGAATTCCAGAACAGGAGTACAGCTG
TGTAGTAAAGATGCCTTCTGGTGAATTTGCACGTATATGCCGAGATCTCAGCCATATTGGAGATGCTGTT
GTAATTTCCTGTGCAAAAGACGGAGTGAAATTTTCTGCAAGTGGAGAACTTGGAAATGGAAACATTAAAT
TGTCACAGACAAGTAATGTCGATAAAGAGGAGGAAGCTGTTACCATAGAGATGAATGAACCAGTTCAACT
AACTTTTGCACTGAGGTACCTGAACTTCTTTACAAAAGCCACTCCACTCTCTTCAACGGTGACACTCAGT
ATGTCTGCAGATGTACCCCTTGTTGTAGAGTATAAAATTGCGGATATGGGACACTTAAAATACTACTTGG
CTCCCAAGATCGAGGATGAAGAAGGATCTTAGGGATCCACCGGATCTAGATAACTGATCATAATCAGCCA
TACCACATT
