>Addgene plasmid #57735 | Dendra2-PCNA-19-SV40NLS-4 | addgene partial sequence | sequence record 118352 | CMV-F 5'-CGCAAATGGGCGGTAGGCGTG-3'
TGAACCGTCAGATCCGCTAGCCACCATGGATCCAAAAAAGAAGAGAAAGGTAGATCCAAAAAAGAAGAGA
AAGGTAGATCCAAAAAAGAAGAGAAAGGTACCGGTCGCCACCATGAACACCCCGGGAATTAACCTGATCA
AGGAGGACATGCGCGTGAAGGTGCACATGGAGGGCAACGTGAACGGCCACGCCTTCGTGATCGAGGGCGA
GGGCAAGGGCAAGCCCTACGAGGGCACCCAGACCGCCAACCTGACCGTGAAGGAGGGCGCCCCCCTGCCC
TTCAGCTACGACATCCTGACCACCGCCGTGCACTACGGCAACCGGGTGTTCACCAAGTACCCCGAGGACA
TCCCCGACTACTTCAAGCAGAGCTTCCCCGAGGGCTACAGCTGGGAGCGCACCATGACCTTCGAGGACAA
GGGCATCTGCACCATCCGCAGCGACATCAGCCTGGAGGGCGACTGCTTCTTCCAGAACGTGCGCTTCAAG
GGCACCAACTTCCCCCCCAACGGCCCCGTGATGCAGAAGAAGACCCTGAAGTGGGAGCCCAGCACCGAGA
AGCTGCACGTGCGCGACGGCCTGCTGGTGGGCAACATCAACATGGCCCTGCTGCTGGAGGGCGGCGGCCA
CTACCTGTGCGACTTCAAGACCACCTACAAGGCCAAGAAGGTGGTGCAGCTGCCCGACGCCCACTTCGTG
GACCACCGCATCGAGATCCTGGGCAACGACAGCGACTACAACAAGGTGAAGCTGTACGAGCACGCCGTGG
CCCGCTACAGCCCCCTGCCCAGCCAGGTGTGGTCCGGAGAAGGGCAAGGGCAAGGG
