>Addgene plasmid #57735 | Dendra2-PCNA-19-SV40NLS-4 | addgene partial sequence | sequence record 118353 | SV40pA-R 5'-GAAATTTGTGATGCTATTGC-3'
CAACAACAATTGCATTCATTTTATGTTTCAGGTTCAGGGGGAGGTGTGGGAGGTTTTTTAAAGCAAGTAA
AACCTCTACAAATGTGGTATGGCTGATTATGATCAGTTATCTAGATCCGGTGGATCCCTAAGATCCTTCT
TCATCCTCGATCTTGGGAGCCAAGTAGTATTTTAAGTGTCCCATATCCGCAATTTTATACTCTACAACAA
GGGGTACATCTGCAGACATACTGAGTGTCACCGTTGAAGAGAGTGGAGTGGCTTTTGTAAAGAAGTTCAG
GTACCTCAGTGCAAAAGTTAGTTGAACTGGTTCATTCATCTCTATGGTAACAGCTTCCTCCTCTTTATCG
ACATTACTTGTCTGTGACAATTTAATGTTTCCATTTCCAAGTTCTCCACTTGCAGAAAATTTCACTCCGT
CTTTTGCACAGGAAATTACAACAGCATCTCCAATATGGCTGAGATCTCGGCATATACGTGCAAATTCACC
AGAAGGCATCTTTACTACACAGCTGTACTCCTGTTCTGGAATTCCAAGTTGTTCAACATCTAAATCCATC
AACTTCATTTCATAGTCTGAAACTTTCTCCTGGTTTGGTGCTTCAAATACTAGCGCCAAGGTATCCGCGT
TATCTTCGGCCCTTAGTGTAATGATATCTTCATTGCCGGCGCATTTTAGTATTTTGGACATACTGGTGAG
GTTCACGCCCATGGCCAGGTTGCGGTCGCAGCGGTAGGTGTCGAAGCCCTCAGACCGCAGGG
