[The description below was written by a language model from this plasmid's Addgene catalogue record.]
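Description:
Dendra2-PCNA-19-SV40NLS-4 is a mammalian expression plasmid built on a Dendra2 fluorescent-protein backbone of about 4.75 kb (excluding the insert). It is propagated in E. coli as a high-copy plasmid under kanamycin selection, and it carries a neomycin resistance marker so that transfected mammalian cells can be selected with G418. No feature table is provided, so the origins of replication and the exact arrangement of the resistance cassette are not stated. The use of an SV40 polyA reverse sequencing primer suggests that an SV40 polyadenylation signal lies downstream of the expression cassette.

The payload is human proliferating cell nuclear antigen (PCNA), the DNA polymerase sliding clamp, combined with three tandem copies of the SV40 nuclear localization signal and fused to Dendra2, all driven by the constitutive CMV promoter. The plasmid name suggests an order of Dendra2, PCNA and then the NLS, with the numbers possibly denoting linker lengths, but the record does not explicitly give the tag position or linker details. Dendra2 is a green-to-red photoconvertible fluorescent protein. The two recorded excitation/emission pairs (490/507 nm and 553/573 nm) correspond to its unconverted green and photoconverted red states. The NLS repeats reinforce nuclear import, in keeping with the stated nuclear localization.

The construct serves as a nuclear localization marker for live-cell fluorescence imaging. Because the tag is photoconvertible, a chosen subpopulation of the fusion protein can be optically highlighted and followed over time. PCNA fusions are also commonly used to visualize replication sites, although the record itself specifies only nuclear localization.
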