Addgene plasmid #57735: Dendra2-PCNA-19-SV40NLS-4
Purpose: Localization: Nucleus, Excitation: 490 / 553, Emission: 507 / 573
Depositing lab: Michael Davidson. Depositing organization: Florida State University, Tallahassee.
Backbone
  Vector backbone: Dendra2
  Backbone size w/o insert (bp): 4750
  Vector type: Mammalian Expression
  Selectable markers: Neomycin (select with G418)
Growth in bacteria
  Bacterial resistance: Kanamycin, 50 μg/mL
  Growth temperature: 37°C
  Growth strain: DH5alpha
  Copy number: High Copy
Gene/Insert
  Gene/Insert name: PCNA-19 SV40NLS (alt names: Human Proliferating Cell Nuclear Antigen + SV40 NLS 3x Repeat; NM_002592.2)
  Species: H. sapiens (human)
  Entrez Gene: PCNA (a.k.a. ATLD2)
  Promoter: CMV
  Tag / fusion protein: Dendra2
  Cloning method: Unknown
  Sequencing primers: 5′ CMV-F; 3′ SV40pA-R
Terms and licenses: Academic/Nonprofit Terms; Industry Terms
Depositor comments: H. sapiens (human) Proliferating Cell Nuclear Antigen + SV40 NLS 3x Repeat. Excitation = 490 / 553; Emission = 507 / 573
How to cite: Dendra2-PCNA-19-SV40NLS-4 was a gift from Michael Davidson (Addgene plasmid # 57735 ; http://n2t.net/addgene:57735 ; RRID:Addgene_57735)
